>Addgene plasmid #76340 | PPIP5K2 gRNA (BRDN0001146353) | addgene full sequence | sequence record 185654 | Addgene Assembled Sequence
CCCGGGTGCAAAGATGGATAAAGTTTTAAACAGAGAGGAATCTTTGCAGCTAATGGACCTTCTAGGTCTT
GAAAGGAGTGGGAATTGGCTCCGGTGCCCGTCAGTGGGCAGAGCGCACATCGCCCACAGTCCCCGAGAAG
TTGGGGGGAGGGGTCGGCAATTGATCCGGTGCCTAGAGAAGGTGGCGCGGGGTAAACTGGGAAAGTGATG
TCGTGTACTGGCTCCGCCTTTTTCCCGAGGGTGGGGGAGAACCGTATATAAGTGCAGTAGTCGCCGTGAA
CGTTCTTTTTCGCAACGGGTTTGCCGCCAGAACACAGGTAAGTGCCGTGTGTGGTTCCCGCGGGCCTGGC
CTCTTTACGGGTTATGGCCCTTGCGTGCCTTGAATTACTTCCACCTGGCTGCAGTACGTGATTCTTGATC
CCGAGCTTCGGGTTGGAAGTGGGTGGGAGAGTTCGAGGCCTTGCGCTTAAGGAGCCCCTTCGCCTCGTGC
TTGAGTTGAGGCCTGGCCTGGGCGCTGGGGCCGCCGCGTGCGAATCTGGTGGCACCTTCGCGCCTGTCTC
GCTGCTTTCGATAAGTCTCTAGCCATTTAAAATTTTTGATGACCTGCTGCGACGCTTTTTTTCTGGCAAG
ATAGTCTTGTAAATGCGGGCCAAGATCTGCACACTGGTATTTCGGTTTTTGGGGCCGCGGGCGGCGACGG
GGCCCGTGCGTCCCAGCGCACATGTTCGGCGAGGCGGGGCCTGCGAGCGCGGCCACCGAGAATCGGACGG
GGGTAGTCTCAAGCTGGCCGGCCTGCTCTGGTGCCTGGCCTCGCGCCGCCGTGTATCGCCCCGCCCTGGG
CGGCAAGGCTGGCCCGGTCGGCACCAGTTGCGTGAGCGGAAAGATGGCCGCTTCCCGGCCCTGCTGCAGG
GAGCTCAAAATGGAGGACGCGGCGCTCGGGAGAGCGGGCGGGTGAGTCACCCACACAAAGGAAAAGGGCC
TTTCCGTCCTCAGCCGTCGCTTCATGTGACTCCACGGAGTACCGGGCGCCGTCCAGGCACCTCGATTAGT
TCTCGAGCTTTTGGAGTACGTCGTCTTTAGGTTGGGGGGAGGGGTTTTATGCGATGGAGTTTCCCCACAC
TGAGTGGGTGGAGACTGAAGTTAGGCCAGCTTGGCACTTGATGTAATTCTCCTTGGAATTTGCCCTTTTT
GAGTTTGGATCTTGGTTCATTCTCAAGCCTCAGACAGTGGTTCAAAGTTTTTTTCTTCCATTTCAGGTGT
CGTGACGTACGGCCACCATGACCGAGTACAAGCCCACGGTGCGCCTCGCCACCCGCGACGACGTCCCCAG
GGCCGTACGCACCCTCGCCGCCGCGTTCGCCGACTACCCCGCCACGCGCCACACCGTCGATCCGGACCGC
CACATCGAGCGGGTCACCGAGCTGCAAGAACTCTTCCTCACGCGCGTCGGGCTCGACATCGGCAAGGTGT
GGGTCGCGGACGACGGCGCCGCCGTGGCGGTCTGGACCACGCCGGAGAGCGTCGAAGCGGGGGCGGTGTT
CGCCGAGATCGGCCCGCGCATGGCCGAGTTGAGCGGTTCCCGGCTGGCCGCGCAGCAACAGATGGAAGGC
CTCCTGGCGCCGCACCGGCCCAAGGAGCCCGCGTGGTTCCTGGCCACCGTCGGAGTCTCGCCCGACCACC
AGGGCAAGGGTCTGGGCAGCGCCGTCGTGCTCCCCGGAGTGGAGGCGGCCGAGCGCGCCGGGGTGCCCGC
CTTCCTGGAGACCTCCGCGCCCCGCAACCTCCCCTTCTACGAGCGGCTCGGCTTCACCGTCACCGCCGAC
GTCGAGGTGCCCGAAGGACCGCGCACCTGGTGCATGACCCGCAAGCCCGGTGCCTGAACGCGTTAAGTCG
ACAATCAACCTCTGGATTACAAAATTTGTGAAAGATTGACTGGTATTCTTAACTATGTTGCTCCTTTTAC
GCTATGTGGATACGCTGCTTTAATGCCTTTGTATCATGCTATTGCTTCCCGTATGGCTTTCATTTTCTCC
TCCTTGTATAAATCCTGGTTGCTGTCTCTTTATGAGGAGTTGTGGCCCGTTGTCAGGCAACGTGGCGTGG
TGTGCACTGTGTTTGCTGACGCAACCCCCACTGGTTGGGGCATTGCCACCACCTGTCAGCTCCTTTCCGG
GACTTTCGCTTTCCCCCTCCCTATTGCCACGGCGGAACTCATCGCCGCCTGCCTTGCCCGCTGCTGGACA
GGGGCTCGGCTGTTGGGCACTGACAATTCCGTGGTGTTGTCGGGGAAATCATCGTCCTTTCCTTGGCTGC
TCGCCTGTGTTGCCACCTGGATTCTGCGCGGGACGTCCTTCTGCTACGTCCCTTCGGCCCTCAATCCAGC
GGACCTTCCTTCCCGCGGCCTGCTGCCGGCTCTGCGGCCTCTTCCGCGTCTTCGCCTTCGCCCTCAGACG
AGTCGGATCTCCCTTTGGGCCGCCTCCCCGCGTCGACTTTAAGACCAATGACTTACAAGGCAGCTGTAGA
TCTTAGCCACTTTTTAAAAGAAAAGGGGGGACTGGAAGGGCTAATTCACTCCCAACGAAGACAAGATCTG
CTTTTTGCTTGTACTGGGTCTCTCTGGTTAGACCAGATCTGAGCCTGGGAGCTCTCTGGCTAACTAGGGA
ACCCACTGCTTAAGCCTCAATAAAGCTTGCCTTGAGTGCTTCAAGTAGTGTGTGCCCGTCTGTTGTGTGA
CTCTGGTAACTAGAGATCCCTCAGACCCTTTTAGTCAGTGTGGAAAATCTCTAGCAGTACGTATAGTAGT
TCATGTCATCTTATTATTCAGTATTTATAACTTGCAAAGAAATGAATATCAGAGAGTGAGAGGAACTTGT
TTATTGCAGCTTATAATGGTTACAAATAAAGCAATAGCATCACAAATTTCACAAATAAAGCATTTTTTTC
ACTGCATTCTAGTTGTGGTTTGTCCAAACTCATCAATGTATCTTATCATGTCTGGCTCTAGCTATCCCGC
CCCTAACTCCGCCCATCCCGCCCCTAACTCCGCCCAGTTCCGCCCATTCTCCGCCCCATGGCTGACTAAT
TTTTTTTATTTATGCAGAGGCCGAGGCCGCCTCGGCCTCTGAGCTATTCCAGAAGTAGTGAGGAGGCTTT
TTTGGAGGCCTAGGGACGTACCCAATTCGCCCTATAGTGAGTCGTATTACGCGCGCTCACTGGCCGTCGT
TTTACAACGTCGTGACTGGGAAAACCCTGGCGTTACCCAACTTAATCGCCTTGCAGCACATCCCCCTTTC
GCCAGCTGGCGTAATAGCGAAGAGGCCCGCACCGATCGCCCTTCCCAACAGTTGCGCAGCCTGAATGGCG
AATGGG
[124 nt withheld, positions 3367-3490]
C
[91 nt withheld, positions 3492-3582]
A
[49 nt withheld, positions 3584-3632]
CCTTTGACGTTGGAGTCCACGTTCTTT
[37 nt withheld, positions 3660-3696]
ACCCTATCTCGGTCTATTCTTTTGATTTATAAGGGATTTTGCCGATTTCGGCCTATTGGTTAAAAAATGA
GCTGATTTAACAAAAATTTAACGCGAATTTTAACAAAATATTAACGCTTACAATTTAGGTGGCACTTTTC
GGGGAAATGTGCGCGGAACCCCTATTTGTTTATTTTTCTAAATACATTCAAATATGTATCCGCTCATGAG
ACAATAACCCTGATAAATGCTTCAATAATATTGAAAAAGGAAGAGTATGAGTATTCAACATTTCCGTGTC
GCCCTTATTCCCTTTTTTGCGGCATTTTGCCTTCCTGTTTTTGCTCACCCAGAAACGCTGGTGAAAGTAA
AAGATGCTGAAGATCAGTTGGGTGCACGAGTGGGTTACATCGAACTGGATCTCAACAGCGGTAAGATCCT
TGAGAGTTTTCGCCCCGAAGAACGTTTTCCAATGATGAGCACTTTTAAAGTTCTGCTATGTGGCGCGGTA
TTATCCCGTATTGACGCCGGGCAAGAGCAACTCGGTCGCCGCATACACTATTCTCAGAATGACTTGGTTG
AGTACTCACCAGTCACAGAAAAGCATCTTACGGATGGCATGACAGTAAGAGAATTATGCAGTGCTGCCAT
AACCATGAGTGATAACACTGCGGCCAACTTACTTCTGACAACGATCGGAGGACCGAAGGAGCTAACCGCT
TTTTTGCACAACATGGGGGATCATGTAACTCGCCTTGATCGTTGGGAACCGGAGCTGAATGAAGCCATAC
CAAACGACGAGCGTGACACCACGATGCCTGTAGCAATGGCAACAACGTTGCGCAAACTATTAACTGGCGA
ACTACTTACTCTAGCTTCCCGGCAACAATTAATAGACTGGATGGAGGCGGATAAAGTTGCAGGACCACTT
CTGCGCTCGGCCCTTCCGGCTGGCTGGTTTATTGCTGATAAATCTGGAGCCGGTGAGCGTGGGTCTCGCG
GTATCATTGCAGCACTGGGGCCAGATGGTAAGCCCTCCCGTATCGTAGTTATCTACACGACGGGGAGTCA
GGCAACTATGGATGAACGAAATAGACAGATCGCTGAGATAGGTGCCTCACTGATTAAGCATTGGTAACTG
TCAGACCAAGTTTACTCATATATACTTTAGATTGATTTAAAACTTCATTTTTAATTTAAAAGGATCTAGG
TGAAGATCCTTTTTGATAATCTCATGACCAAAATCCCTTAACGTGAGTTTTCGTTCCACTGAGCGTCAGA
CCCCGTAGAAAAGATCAAAGGATCTTCTTGAGATCCTTTTTTTCTGCGCGTAATCTGCTGCTTGCAAACA
AAAAAACCACCGCTACCAGCGGTGGTTTGTTTGCCGGATCAAGAGCTACCAACTCTTTTTCCGAAGGTAA
CTGGCTTCAGCAGAGCGCAGATACCAAATACTGTTCTTCTAGTGTAGCCGTAGTTAGGCCACCACTTCAA
GAACTCTGTAGCACCGCCTACATACCTCGCTCTGCTAATCCTGTTACCAGTGGCTGCTGCCAGTGGCGAT
AAGTCGTGTCTTACCGGGTTGGACTCAAGACGATAGTTACCGGATAAGGCGCAGCGGTCGGGCTGAACGG
GGGGTTCGTGCACACAGCCCAGCTTGGAGCGAACGACCTACACCGAACTGAGATACCTACAGCGTGAGCT
ATGAGAAAGCGCCACGCTTCCCGAAGGGAGAAAGGCGGACAGGTATCCGGTAAGCGGCAGGGTCGGAACA
GGAGAGCGCACGAGGGAGCTTCCAGGGGGAAACGCCTGGTATCTTTATAGTCCTGTCGGGTTTCGCCACC
TCTGACTTGAGCGTCGATTTTTGTGATGCTCGTCAGGGGGGCGGAGCCTATGGAAAAACGCCAGCAACGC
GGCCTTTTTACGGTTCCTGGCCTTTTGCTGGCCTTTTGCTCACATGTTCTTTCCTGCGTTATCCCCTGAT
TCTGTGGATAACCGTATTACCGCCTTTGAGTGAGCTGATACCGCTCGCCGCAGCCGAACGACCGAGCGCA
GCGAGTCAGTGAGCGAGGAAGCGGAAGAGCGCCCAATACGCAAACCGCCTCTCCCCGCGCGTTGGCCGAT
TCATTAATGCAGCTGGCACGACAGGTTTCCCGACTGGAAAGCGGGCAGTGAGCGCAACGCAATTAATGTG
AGTTAGCTCACTCATTAGGCACCCCAGGCTTTACACTTTATGCTTCCGGCTCGTATGTTGTGTGGAATTG
TGAGCGGATAACAATTTCACACAGGAAACAGCTATGACCATGATTACGCCAAGCGCGCAATTAACCCTCA
CTAAAGGGAACAAAAGCTGGAGCTGCAAGCTTAATGTAGTCTTATGCAATACTCTTGTAGTCTTGCAACA
TGGTAACGATGAGTTAGCAACATGCCTTACAAGGAGAGAAAAAGCACCGTGCATGCCGATTGGTGGAAGT
AAGGTGGTACGATCGTGCCTTATTAGGAAGGCAACAGACGGGTCTGACATGGATTGGACGAACCACTGAA
TTGCCGCATTGCAGAGATATTGTATTTAAGTGCCTAGCTCGATACATAAACGGGTCTCTCTGGTTAGACC
AGATCTGAGCCTGGGAGCTCTCTGGCTAACTAGGGAACCCACTGCTTAAGCCTCAATAAAGCTTGCCTTG
AGTGCTTCAAGTAGTGTGTGCCCGTCTGTTGTGTGACTCTGGTAACTAGAGATCCCTCAGACCCTTTTAG
TCAGTGTGGAAAATCTCTAGCAGTGGCGCCCGAACAGGGACTTGAAAGCGAAAGGGAAACCAGAGGAGCT
CTCTCGACGCAGGACTCGGCTTGCTGAAGCGCGCACGGCAAGAGGCGAGGGGCGGCGACTGGTGAGTACG
CCAAAAATTTTGACTAGCGGAGGCTAGAAGGAGAGAGATGGGTGCGAGAGCGTCAGTATTAAGCGGGGGA
GAATTAGATCGCGATGGGAAAAAATTCGGTTAAGGCCAGGGGGAAAGAAAAAATATAAATTAAAACATAT
AGTATGGGCAAGCAGGGAGCTAGAACGATTCGCAGTTAATCCTGGCCTGTTAGAAACATCAGAAGGCTGT
AGACAAATACTGGGACAGCTACAACCATCCCTTCAGACAGGATCAGAAGAACTTAGATCATTATATAATA
CAGTAGCAACCCTCTATTGTGTGCATCAAAGGATAGAGATAAAAGACACCAAGGAAGCTTTAGACAAGAT
AGAGGAAGAGCAAAACAAAAGTAAGACCACCGCACAGCAAGCGGCCGCTGATCTTCAGACCTGGAGGAGG
AGATATGAGGGACAATTGGAGAAGTGAATTATATAAATATAAAGTAGTAAAAATTGAACCATTAGGAGTA
GCACCCACCAAGGCAAAGAGAAGAGTGGTGCAGAGAGAAAAAAGAGCAGTGGGAATAGGAGCTTTGTTCC
TTGGGTTCTTGGGAGCAGCAGGAAGCACTATGGGCGCAGCGTCAATGACGCTGACGGTACAGGCCAGACA
ATTATTGTCTGGTATAGTGCAGCAGCAGAACAATTTGCTGAGGGCTATTGAGGCGCAACAGCATCTGTTG
CAACTCACAGTCTGGGGCATCAAGCAGCTCCAGGCAAGAATCCTGGCTGTGGAAAGATACCTAAAGGATC
AACAGCTCCTGGGGATTTGGGGTTGCTCTGGAAAACTCATTTGCACCACTGCTGTGCCTTGGAATGCTAG
TTGGAGTAATAAATCTCTGGAACAGATTTGGAATCACACGACCTGGATGGAGTGGGACAGAGAAATTAAC
AATTACACAAGCTTAATACACTCCTTAATTGAAGAATCGCAAAACCAGCAAGAAAAGAATGAACAAGAAT
TATTGGAATTAGATAAATGGGCAAGTTTGTGGAATTGGTTTAACATAACAAATTGGCTGTGGTATATAAA
ATTATTCATAATGATAGTAGGAGGCTTGGTAGGTTTAAGAATAGTTTTTGCTGTACTTTCTATAGTGAAT
AGAGTTAGGCAGGGATATTCACCATTATCGTTTCAGACCCACCTCCCAACCCCGAGGGGACCCAGAGAGG
GCCTATTTCCCATGATTCCTTCATATTTGCATATACGATACAAGGCTGTTAGAGAGATAATTAGAATTAA
TTTGACTGTAAACACAAAGATATTAGTACAAAATACGTGACGTAGAAAGTAATAATTTCTTGGGTAGTTT
GCAGTTTTAAAATTATGTTTTAAAATGGACTATCATATGCTTACCGTAACTTGAAAGTATTTCGATTTCT
TGGCTTTATATATCTTGTGGAAAGGACGAAACACCGTTTGTGAAAGGTTTATACAGGTTTTAGAGCTAGA
AATAGCAAGTTAAAATAAGGCTAGTCCGTTATCAACTTGAAAAAGTGGCACCGAGTCGGTGCTTTTTTAA
GCTTGGCGTAACTAGATCTTGAGACAAATGGCAGTATTCATCCACAATTTTAAAAGAAAAGGGGGGATTG
GGGGGTACAGTGCAGGGGAAAGAATAGTAGACATAATAGCAACAGACATACAAACTAAAGAATTACAAAA
ACAAATTACAAAAATTCAAAATTTTCGGGTTTATTACAGGGACAGCAGAGATCCACTTTGGCGCCGGCTC
GAGGGGG
Features (pLannotate 1.2.2; 29 found; start..end, strand, type, name):
     14..80      +  CDS            small t antigen (fragment): SV40 (simian virus 40) small t antigen
    106..317     +  promoter       EF-1α core promoter: core promoter for human elongation factor EF-1α
    318..1256    +  intron         EF-1α intron A: intron upstream of the start codon of human EF-1α
   1278..1877    +  CDS            PuroR (fragment): puromycin N-acetyltransferase; pac from Streptomyces; confers resistance to puromycin
   1893..2481    +  misc_feature   WPRE: woodchuck hepatitis virus posttranscriptional regulatory element
   2532..2551    +  misc_feature   cPPT/CTS (fragment): central polypurine tract and central termination sequence of HIV-1
   2553..2786    +  LTR            3' LTR (ΔU3): self-inactivating 3' long terminal repeat (LTR) from HIV-1
   2864..2985    +  polyA_signal   SV40 poly(A) signal: SV40 polyadenylation signal
   3025..3160    +  rep_origin     SV40 ori: SV40 origin of replication
   3181..3199    -  promoter       T7 promoter: promoter for bacteriophage T7 RNA polymerase
   3207..3362    +  CDS            lacZα (fragment): LacZα fragment of β-galactosidase; lacZ fragment
   3367..3795    +  rep_origin     f1 ori (sequence partly withheld): f1 bacteriophage origin of replication; arrow indicates direction of (+) strand synthesis
   3848..3952    +  promoter       AmpR promoter: bla
   3953..4813    +  CDS            AmpR: β-lactamase; bla; confers resistance to ampicillin, carbenicillin, and related antibiotics
   4984..5572    +  rep_origin     ori: high-copy-number ColE1/pMB1/pBR322/pUC origin of replication
   5755..5847    +  CDS            lacI (fragment): lac repressor; lacI; The lac repressor binds to the lac operator to inhibit transcription in E. coli. This inhibition can be relieved by adding lactose or isopropyl-β-D-thiogalactopyranoside (IPTG).
   5860..5881    +  protein_bind   CAP binding site: CAP binding activates transcription in the presence of cAMP. E. coli catabolite activator protein
   5896..5926    +  promoter       lac promoter: promoter for the E. coli lac operon
   5934..5950    +  protein_bind   lac operator: The lac repressor binds to the lac operator to inhibit transcription in E. coli. This inhibition can be relieved by adding lactose or isopropyl-β-D-thiogalactopyranoside (IPTG). lac repressor encoded by lacI
   5995..6013    +  promoter       T3 promoter: promoter for bacteriophage T3 RNA polymerase
   6041..6267    +  promoter       RSV promoter: Rous sarcoma virus enhancer/promoter
   6268..6448    +  LTR            5' LTR (truncated): truncated 5' long terminal repeat (LTR) from HIV-1
   6495..6620    +  misc_feature   HIV-1 Ψ: packaging signal of human immunodeficiency virus type 1
   6604..6967    +  CDS            HIV-1 gag (fragment): gag protein from human immunodeficiency virus 1; gag
   7113..7346    +  misc_feature   RRE: The Rev response element (RRE) of HIV-1 allows for Rev-dependent mRNA export from the nucleus to the cytoplasm.
   7723..7749    +  CDS            Rev (fragment): human immunodeficiency virus 1 (HIV-1) Rev protein; rev; enhances nuclear export of unspliced and incompletely spliced viral mRNAs
   7753..7993    +  promoter       U6 promoter: RNA polymerase III promoter for human U6 snRNA
   8023..8098    +  misc_RNA       gRNA scaffold: guide RNA scaffold for the Streptococcus pyogenes CRISPR/Cas9 system
   8154..8271    +  misc_feature   cPPT/CTS: central polypurine tract and central termination sequence of HIV-1
