[The description below was written by a language model from this plasmid's Addgene catalogue record and pLannotate feature annotations shown in this document.]
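Description:
PPIP5K2 gRNA (BRDN0001146353) is a third-generation lentiviral single-guide RNA plasmid built on the lentiGuide-Puro backbone and designed to target human PPIP5K2 (also known as HISPPD1, IP7K2 or VIP2). It is propagated in E. coli as a high-copy plasmid through a ColE1/pUC-type origin with ampicillin selection (β-lactamase). The bacterial portion also carries an f1 origin, lac regulatory remnants and T7/T3 promoters. An SV40 origin and SV40 polyadenylation signal lie just outside the 3' LTR.

The viral genome is transcribed from an RSV promoter fused to a truncated HIV-1 5' LTR, which makes production of the genomic RNA Tat-independent. It contains the Ψ packaging signal with a partial gag segment, the Rev response element for Rev-dependent nuclear export, a cPPT/CTS element and a self-inactivating ΔU3 3' LTR. Two expression units sit between the LTRs. A human U6 RNA polymerase III promoter drives the PPIP5K2-specific spacer joined to the Streptococcus pyogenes Cas9 guide scaffold. The EF-1α core promoter with its intron A drives puromycin N-acetyltransferase, followed by a WPRE to enhance transcript expression, so transduced mammalian cells can be selected with puromycin.

The plasmid does not encode Cas9. According to the depositor, it is meant to be paired with a separate Cas9 lentivector or used in cells that already express Cas9. The guide was designed against several PPIP5K2 reference transcripts and belongs to a human kinome gRNA collection associated with work on optimized sgRNA design, which makes it suited to CRISPR knockout of this gene. The cloning method is not recorded.
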