Addgene plasmid #76340: PPIP5K2 gRNA (BRDN0001146353)
Purpose: 3rd generation lentiviral gRNA plasmid targeting human PPIP5K2
Depositing lab: John Doench & David Root. Depositing organization: Broad Institute. Publication: Optimized sgRNA design to maximize activity and minimize off-target effects of CRISPR-Cas9. Doench JG, Fusi N, Sullender M, Hegde M, Vaimberg EW, Donovan KF, Smith I, Tothova Z, Wilen C, Orchard R, Virgin HW, Listgarten J, Root DE. Nat Biotechnol. 2016 Jan 18. doi: 10.1038/nbt.3437. PubMed 26780180.
Backbone
  Vector backbone: lentiGuide-Puro
  Backbone manufacturer: Zhang Lab (Addgene plasmid # 52963)
  Vector type: Mammalian Expression, Lentiviral, CRISPR
  Selectable markers: Puromycin
Growth in bacteria
  Bacterial resistance: Ampicillin, 100 μg/mL
  Growth temperature: 37°C
  Growth strain: DH5alpha
  Copy number: High Copy
Gene/Insert
  Gene/Insert name: PPIP5K2 (alt names: PPIP5K2; NM_001276277.1)
  gRNA/shRNA sequence: TTTGTGAAAGGTTTATACAG
  Species: H. sapiens (human)
  Entrez Gene: PPIP5K2 (a.k.a. CFAP160, HISPPD1, IP7K2, VIP2)
  Promoter: hU6
  Cloning method: Unknown
  Sequencing primers: 5′ U6-F; 3′ pS2-R
Terms and licenses: Academic/Nonprofit Terms; Industry Terms: Not Available to Industry
Depositor comments: The gRNA was designed to target the following Genbank reference sequence(s): NM_001276277.1,NM_001281471.1,NM_015216.3. Note that this plasmid does NOT contain Cas9. It should be used in conjunction with lentiCas9-Blast (Addgene #52962) or otherwise with cell lines already expressing Cas9. Browse the full kinome gRNA library at http://www.addgene.org/pooled-library/broadgpp-human-kinome/ or visit http://www.broadinstitute.org/rnai/public/ for detailed protocols and information.
How to cite: PPIP5K2 gRNA (BRDN0001146353) was a gift from John Doench & David Root (Addgene plasmid # 76340 ; http://n2t.net/addgene:76340 ; RRID:Addgene_76340)
