>Addgene plasmid #76340 | PPIP5K2 gRNA (BRDN0001146353) | depositor partial sequence | sequence record 143800 | Target Sequence
TTTGTGAAAGGTTTATACAG
