>Addgene plasmid #76340 | PPIP5K2 gRNA (BRDN0001146353) | addgene partial sequence | sequence record 185653 | hU6-F
GTAGAAAGTAATAATTTCTTGGGTAGTTTGCAGTTTTAAAATTATGTTTTAAAATGGACTATCATATGCT
TACCGTAACTTGAAAGTATTTCGATTTCTTGGCTTTATATATCTTGTGGAAAGGACGAAACACCGTTTGT
GAAAGGTTTATACAGGTTTTAGAGCTAGAAATAGCAAGTTAAAATAAGGCTAGTCCGTTATCAACTTGAA
AAAGTGGCACCGAGTCGGTGCTTTTTTAAGCTTGGCGTAACTAGATCTTGAGACAAATGGCAGTATTCAT
CCACAATTTTAAAAGAAAAGGGGGGATTGGGGGGTACAGTGCAGGGGAAAGAATAGTAGACATAATAGCA
ACAGACATACAAACTAAAGAATTACAAAAACAAATTACAAAAATTCAAAATTTTCGGGTTTATTACAGGG
ACAGCAGAGATCCACTTTGGCGCCGGCTCGAGGGGGCCCGGGTGCAAAGATGGATAAAGTTTTAAACAGA
GAGGAATCTTTGCAGCTAATGGACCTTCTAGGTCTTGAAAGGAGTGGGAATTGGCTCCGGTGCCCGTCAG
TGGGCAGAGC
